Addgene plasmid #146238: pAc5.1B-lambdaN-HA-DmSMG6-PINNOB1mut-siRNAres_E
Purpose: Insect Expression of DmSMG6-PINNOB1mut-siRNAres
Depositing lab: Elisa Izaurralde. Depositing organization: Max Planck Institute for Developmental Biology. Publication: SMG6 is the catalytic endonuclease that cleaves mRNAs containing nonsense codons in metazoan. Huntzinger E, Kashima I, Fauser M, Saulière J, Izaurralde E. RNA. 2008 Dec . 14(12):2609-17. 10.1261/rna.1386208 PubMed 18974281.
Backbone
  Vector backbone: Unknown
  Vector type: Insect Expression
Growth in bacteria
  Bacterial resistance: Ampicillin, 100 μg/mL
  Growth temperature: 37°C
  Growth strain: DH5alpha
  Copy number: Low Copy
Gene/Insert
  Gene/Insert name: DmSMG6-PINNOB1mut-siRNAres
  Species: D. melanogaster (fly)
  Entrez Gene: Smg6 (a.k.a. CG6369, Dmel\CG6369, dSMG6, SMG6)
  Cloning method: Unknown
Terms and licenses: Academic/Nonprofit Terms; Industry Terms: Not Available to Industry
Depositor comments: Plasmids from this collection were made available to the research community and donated after the lab closed. Please note that the sequence provided by the depositing laboratory may be theoretical/predicted or based on Sanger sequencing results. There may be discrepancies between sequencing results obtained by Addgene and the depositor sequence. If an Addgene verified sequence is not available, please contact before placing your order to request that our lab fully sequence the plasmid.
How to cite: pAc5.1B-lambdaN-HA-DmSMG6-PINNOB1mut-siRNAres_E was a gift from Elisa Izaurralde (Addgene plasmid # 146238 ; http://n2t.net/addgene:146238 ; RRID:Addgene_146238)
