[The description below was written by a language model from this plasmid's Addgene catalogue record and pLannotate feature annotations shown in this document.]
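Description:
pAc5.1B-lambdaN-HA-DmSMG6-PINNOB1mut-siRNAres_E is a 9,190 nt insect expression plasmid for producing a tagged, mutant form of Drosophila melanogaster SMG6 in fly cells. The catalogue lists the backbone as unknown, although the name and the annotated parts point to a pAc5.1B-type vector. It is propagated in E. coli through a ColE1/pUC-family origin and selected with ampicillin via a β-lactamase gene under its own promoter. The catalogue describes it as low copy even though the annotated origin is of the high-copy type. Short fragments annotated as tetracycline resistance and SV40 large T antigen appear to be non-functional backbone remnants.

Expression is driven by the constitutive Drosophila actin 5C promoter and terminated by an SV40 polyadenylation signal. The open reading frame begins with a short fragment of the bacteriophage lambda N protein, followed by an HA epitope (annotated as a partial 3xHA match), and then the SMG6 insert. The insert itself is not annotated, but it presumably occupies the unlabelled region upstream of a vector-derived V5 tag; the record does not show whether that V5 tag is in frame with the insert. The lambda N peptide is commonly used to tether a fusion protein to reporter mRNAs carrying BoxB hairpins, while HA allows detection.

The name indicates an alteration of the PIN domain ("PINNOB1mut") and changes conferring resistance to RNAi ("siRNAres"), but the record does not define the exact changes. Such a design suits complementation experiments in which endogenous SMG6 is depleted. This fits the associated study of SMG6 as the endonuclease that cleaves nonsense-codon-containing mRNAs in nonsense-mediated decay.
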