Features (pLannotate 1.2.2; 10 found; start..end, strand, type, name):
     56..2568    +  promoter       Ac5 promoter: Drosophila melanogaster actin 5C promoter
   2588..2653    +  CDS            N (fragment): REGN_LAMBD - Experimental evidence at protein level: Swiss-Prot protein existence level 1. Plays a role as a transcriptional antitermination factor that allows the virus to initiate its lytic phase. Activates expression of the delayed viral early genes by modifying host RNA polymerase (RNAP) into a form that is resistant to termination signals. This antitermination function requires the host NusA protein which serves to stabilize the interaction between antitermination protein N and host RNA polymerase. From Escherichia phage lambda (Bacteriophage lambda).
   2678..2704    +  CDS            3xHA (fragment): three tandem HA epitope tags
   6475..6516    +  CDS            V5 tag: epitope tag from simian virus 5
   6616..6750    -  polyA_signal   SV40 poly(A) signal: SV40 polyadenylation signal
   6773..6857    -  CDS            large T antigen (fragment): large T antigen from SV40 (simian virus 40)
   6858..7328    +  CDS            TcR (fragment): tetracycline efflux protein; tet; confers resistance to tetracycline
   7372..7960    -  rep_origin     ori: high-copy-number ColE1/pMB1/pBR322/pUC origin of replication
   8131..8991    -  CDS            AmpR: β-lactamase; bla; confers resistance to ampicillin, carbenicillin, and related antibiotics
   8992..9096    -  promoter       AmpR promoter: bla
>Addgene plasmid #146238 | pAc5.1B-lambdaN-HA-DmSMG6-PINNOB1mut-siRNAres_E | depositor full sequence | sequence record 288683 | Full Sequence
CTTCAAGGAATTAATTCTATATTCTAAAAACACAAATGATACTTCTAAAAAAAATCATGAATGGCATCAA
CTCTGAATCAAATCTTTGCAGATGCACCTACTTCTCATTTCCACTGTCACATCATTTTTCCAGATCTCGC
TGCCTGTTATGTGGCCCACAAACCAAGACACGTTTTATGGCCATTAAAGCTGGCTGATCGTCGCCAAACA
CCAAATACATATCAATATGTACATTCGAGAAAGAAGCGATCAAAGAAGCGTCTTCGGGCGAGTAGGAGAA
TGCGGAGGAGAAGGAGAACGAGCTGATCTAGTATCTCTCCACAATCCAATGCCAACTGACCAACTGGCCA
TATTCGGAGCAATTTGAAGCCAATTTCCATCGCCTGGCGATCGCTCCATTCTTGGCTATATGTTTTTCAC
CGTTCCCGGGGCCATTTTCAAAGACTCGTCGGTAAGATAAGATTGTGTCACTCGCTGTCTCTCTTCATTT
GTCGAAGAATGCTGAGGAATTTCGCGATGACGTCGGCGAGTATTTTGAAGAATGAGAATAATTTGTATTT
ATACGAAAATCAGTTAGTGGAATTTTCTACAAAAACATGTTATCTATAGATAATTTTGTTGCAAAATATG
TTGACTATGACAAAGATTGTATGTATATACCTTTAATGTATTCTCATTTTCTTATGTATTTATAATGGCA
ATGATGATACTGATGATATTTTAAGATGATGCCAGACCACAGGCTGATTTCTGCGTCTTTTGCCGAACGC
AGTGCATGTGCGGTTGTTGTTTTTTGGAATAGTTTCAATTTTCGGACTGTCCGCTTTGATTTCAGTTTCT
TGGCTTATTCAAAAAGCAAAGTAAAGCCAAAAAAGCGAGATGGCAATACCAAATGCGGCAAAACGGTAGT
GGAAGGAAAGGGGTGCGGGGCAGCGGAAGGAAGGGTGGGGCGGGGCGTGGCGGGGTCTGTGGCTGGGCGC
GACGTCACCGACGTTGGAGCCACTCCTTTGACCATGTGTGCGTGTGTGTATTATTCGTGTCTCGCCACTC
GCCGGTTGTTTTTTTCTTTTTATCTCGCTCTCTCTAGCGCCATCTCGTACGCATGCTCAACGCACCGCAT
GTTGCCGTGTCCTTTATGCGTCATTTTGGCTCGAAATAGGCAATTATTTAAACAAAGATTAGTCAACGAA
AACGCTAAAATAAATAAGTCTACAATATGGTTACTTATTGCCATGTGTGTGCAGCCAACGATAGCAACAA
AAGCAACAACACAGTGGCTTTCCCTCTTTCACTTTTTGTTTGCAAGCGCGTGCGAGCAAGACGGCACGAC
CGGCAAACGCAATTACGCTGACAAAGAGCAGACGAAGTTTTGGCCGAAAAACATCAAGGCGCCTGATACG
AATGCATTTGCAATAACAATTGCGATATTTAATATTGTTTATGAAGCTGTTTGACTTCAAAACACACAAA
AAAAAAAATAAAACAAATTATTTGAAAGAGAATTAGGAATCGGACAGCTTATCGTTACGGGCTAACAGCA
CACCGAGACGAAATAGCTTACCTGACGTCACAGCCTCTGGAAGAACTGCCGCCAAGCAGAGAGAGAGAGA
AAAAGAGGGAGAGCAGCTTAGACCGCATGTGCTTGTGTGTGAGGCGTCTCTCTCTTCGTCTCCTGTTTGC
GCAAACGCATAGACTGCACTGAGAAAATCGATTACCTATTTTTTATGAATGAATATTTGCACTATTACTA
TTCAAAACTATTAAGATAGCAATCACATTCAATAGCCAAATACTATACCACCTGAGCGATGCAACGAAAT
GATCAATTTGAGCAAAAATGCTGCATATTTAGGACGGCATCATTATAGAAATGCTTCTTGCTGTGTACTT
TTCTCTCGTCTGGCAGCTGTTTCGCCGTTATTGTTAAAACCGGCTTAAGTTAGGTGTGTTTTCTACGACT
AGTGATGCCCCTACTAGAAGATGTGTGTTGCACAAATGTCCCTGAATAACCAATTTGAAGTGCAGATAGC
AGTAAACGTAAGCTAATATGAATATTATTTAACTGTAATGTTTTAATATCGCTGGACATTACTAATAAAC
CCACTATAAACACATGTACATATGTATGTTTTGGCATACAATGAGTAGTTGGGGAAAAAATGTGTAAAAG
CACCGTGACCATCACAGCATAAAGATAACCAGCTGAAGTATCGAATATGAGTAACCCCCAAATTGAATCA
CATGCCGCAACTGATAGGACCCATGGAAGTACACTCTTCATGGCGATATACAAGACACACACAAGCACGA
ACACCCAGTTGCGGAGGAAATTCTCCGTAAATGAAAACCCAATCGGCGAACAATTCATACCCATATATGG
TAAAAGTTTTGAACGCGACTTGAGAGCGGAGAGCATTGCGGCTGATAAGGTTTTAGCGCTAAGCGGGCTT
TATAAAACGGGCTGCGGGACCAGTTTTCATATCACTACCGTTTGAGTTCTTGTGCTGTGTGGATACTCCT
CCCGACACAAAGCCGCTCCATCAGCCAGCAGTCGTCTAATCCAGAGACCCCGGATCGGGGTACCAACATG
GACGCACAAACACGACGACGTGAGCGTCGCGCTGAGAAACAAGCTCAATGGAAAGCTGCAAACGGTGGAT
CTCCTCCACATATGGCTTACCCATACGATGTTCCAGATTACGCTCCTCCAAGCTTGAATTCTATGAGTCG
AAAGGGAACACGAGAACAAAATGATATATCGCTGATAATTGGGACGCTGCCGAAACGCCTGCAGAACAAA
ATCGCGGCCAGCTGCAGCCACGCAGCAGCAGCGGCAACAACAACAAAGGCGTTGGAGACGGAAAACGCTG
AGAATGCGGAGCCCGTGGCTACGACAGCAAATGCTTCAAGGCCAGTCGAAATCCTGAGCAATGCTAGCAC
AGGAGGAGGCAAACCCGATGCCCAGTCAAAGCAACCCGTTTTGGATACCAGCGGGAAAATGGCGTGGGAG
GGCGGGATTCCAGGCATCCTGCGCGTGACCACCTCGGTGGCGGGCGATGTTAACAGGAACGGACAGGGTC
AGGGCAAGAACAAGAGCGGTAACAGTGCTCGGCGCAGGGGTCGCAAGGACAAGGAGCACGCTACGCAGTC
GCCAGTGACGCGCACGCGCTTGACCACCGAGCATCCGGATTGGTTTGAGCCGCTGTTGGGTCTGCCCCAT
GCCAAGAATATAGTCCATCTGTACGATCAGCTCATGGTCCTCAATCAGAGGAATCTCATACTGATAAACT
GGAAGAACTTCTGCTACATTCACGACCAGCTGCAGGACGCTTTCAAGCAACTTCTTTTGGAGCAACTTAA
GTTCGTGTGCGAGCACAAGGTTGATGTCTTCTTTTGGAAACTACTCTTCTACAATGTGCGGAATTACTTG
AAGCGCCAGCAAACGGACCAGGCGCACACACATACGCTCCTTCTCATCGAGCAAGCTATCAAGTTTTACC
GCATGCTCTACGACAAGCTGATGGCCAAGTGCGTGGCATCGTCGCGCTGTGACAGCGCACTTAAAGTGGT
GGCCCAGAGGCTGCTCATCTGTTTGGGCGATCTGACGCGCTACCGGGTTAACCATGTCAAGGCCACAGAT
TACATGGAGGCGGCCAGGTACTATCAGAGGGCGCAGGAACTGGTACCTGGCAACGGGGCACCTTTCAACC
AGCTGGCGGTCATTTCCATTTATCACCACAAGCGCTTCGATGCAGTTTATTACTATGTCCGCAGCTTGTT
GACTTCGAACTCTATCCAATCTGCCAAGGAAAGCCTGCTGGATTTGTTCGACGAGATTCGGCGTAAGTAC
GAGGAGACCGAGATGAAGCAATCTCCCATGCACTATGCAGCTGGATCGAAGAATCAAAAGTCGAAGCAGA
TGCGCAAGGAGGTATGGATCTATCCGGATGGGATCAGACGCCTACATCGCACCGATGACAAGGGCAACAA
GGCGAAGGGCAACAAGGCCACTATGGCAGAGGTCAATCGTTACGAGGAGATGCCGCCGGAGGAGATTCTT
CCTCGCATTGTTTCCCTTTATCTGTACTTATTAGGCAAACTCTACACCGGCACAGATGTGGACTCGTTAT
ACCCGTTGCTAAGGAAACTGCAAATCCAAATAGGCGTCGCTTTAAGGCACGAAAACCTGTTGTCACGCTC
CAAACTGCTGAAAATAGTAGCACTCAACTTGTTCGTCGTCGAGCACAACAAACCCAAAACGTCACGCCGC
GAGATGCGTTATCACAGCTTCAATTTTGCCAACTCATTCTTTGGACTCATGATGAAGAAAACGAACCAGC
TGCTGGCTGGTTTTGTAGAGGATTCTACAAATGTCCAGTGTCTCCCAGAAGAAGACTTTGCGACTGTGAA
CACATACCTACAGTTCGTGAATGTTTATGTACGTTGGTTGAGCATCAGTTTGGACGTGTGGGAACCCGTC
AGATCGGAAGAACACTCTTTCATCGATTGCTGGGCTGAGCTAACAATCCTTTTTGAGTACATTGAATGCT
TAATGGGGAAGCACAAACTTGAGAAAAACGAAATACTGTTGGATGAGGATGTGGCCCTTAGAGGTTTCAC
TCCGTTGGGTCGTGAAACGCTGAGCATGGACTATCTCAAAAGAGGATCCGAACGTCTTCAGTTTTTCGAA
CGTGTTCGTAGGATTGGTCAGTTCCAGGAATACTACGTCCAGCATCAAGAGGCTCTCCAGCAGCCGTTGG
AATCAAGCTTCACTGTCGAGCACCTAAACGCAGCGATGAAGAACGCATTGGAAAACTATGATGCTGAAAG
TTGTGGTCTTGCGGCGAACGTTTCAAAGATTCAATGTAAAGCCGTTGAGGAATTGTTGTGTCGTTCAACT
GATTCCGATGTTTCCGAGCTGTGCAAGCTGAAGAAAGAGCTTGAGGCCAAGGCTAGGGTTAAGCAGATAT
GCACCAGCAAGTTGGAGGACATTCTCAAGTTCGTGGACACGAAAGGCGGCCGCGCCGAAACGAGCGAAAA
GATCAAGTTCCTTGTGGCGGACACCACAGCCTTTATAAACGCCGTGCCCCTGAATGAATACGCGGAGCAG
GTGCTCACCGTGCCGGATGTGGTGGCCGAAGTGCGCAACAAGCGCCAGATTCGCCGCCTCTGCGTTCTGC
CCTTCGACCTCCAGGTGCGCGAGCCTCGTCCGGAGAGCATTAAACACTGCGTGGAGTTCGCCAAGAAAAC
GGGTGACTACGCGAGTCTCTCGGGGATCAATCTGAAAGTGATCTCGCTCACCTACGAACTGGAAGCAGAC
AACGTGGGCACTAATCACCTGCGCCAGGAGCCTGTGATGGCGCAGACCATTGCGTCCAAGGATAAACCCG
AGGAGATGCAGGATGCTAATAACAAGAGACTGGTCGGTTGGTACATGCCCGAGGGCGAAGAGGAGGAGGA
GGAGGATTCCGAGGAGGAAGATGATTACTCCCAGGAAGAGGACGATGCTGAAGGCGATGAGCAGGAGGCA
AATGAATCCCCAGACACTGTTAAAGCCGCCATCGAAGCCCAATTGGCCGGCAAGGAACCATTTGCCAGCG
AGACCATCGAAAAGGAGGAGGACCAAGACCAGGAGCCCAGTCAGGAGGAGCTGGACAAGCTGTTCGAGCA
GCTCAAATGCGCACCCAGTGCCGAGGAAGAGAAAGAGCTCTCGGAACTGCTCGTTTCCCAGCCGGCCGAA
GTAGATGAGGAGGTATCCGAGCCACAAGAAGCCAAACAGAGCCAAAATCTCGACGAGGATGTGGGTGACG
ATGGCTGGATCACGCATTCAAACATCAAGAAGGCCAAGAAAGCGCTCGAGGGCAAAGTGGAAACGGATGA
AGTGCCGCCCGTCGCCTGCATGACCACCGATTATGCGCTGCAGAACGTGCTCAAGCAGCTAAATCTCCAC
CTGGCCGCCCTCAATGGCCGGATCATCAAGCAGTTGCGCACATATATACTCCGCTGCTACGCGTGCTACA
AGACCACCAGCATCATGACCAAGGTGTTTTGCCCCAATTGTGGCAACAAGACGCTGAAACGTGTGGCCGT
CAGTCTGGACGAGAACGGTCGCCAGGTGATTCACATCAATACGCGCCGTCCGCTGACCAATAAGTACAAG
AATCAGAGCCTGCCTCGCTTCCAGGGCGGCAAGCATTCGAGAAATCCGATCCTGTTCGAGGATCAGCCGA
TGCCCAGGCAGATGCCGTCGCGCGTTGCCAAGACCAAGACGAACGCTCTGGATCAGGACTACACGGCCGG
ATTCTCGCCCTTCGTGCTGCGCGACGTGGACTCCAAGTCCGCCATGCTGCGCTCCAAGGGCAACCTCAAG
GAGTGGGCCAGGAATAACAACTTCGAGGAGGATCGCCGGCGCAAGAACTACAATCGCTTGTACAAGTAGG
CGGCCGCTCGAGTCTAGAGGGCCCGCGGTTCGAAGGTAAGCCTATCCCTAACCCTCTCCTCGGTCTCGAT
TCTACGCGTACCGGTCATCATCACCATCACCATTGAGTTTAAACCCGCTGATCAGCCTCGACTGTGCCTT
CTAAGGCCTGAGCTCGCTGATCAGCCTCGATCGAGGATCCAGACATGATAAGATACATTGATGAGTTTGG
ACAAACCACAACTAGAATGCAGTGAAAAAAATGCTTTATTTGTGAAATTTGTGATGCTATTGCTTTATTT
GTAACCATTATAAGCTGCAATAAACAAGTTAACAACAACAATTGCATTCATTTTATGTTTCAGGTTCAGG
GGGAGGTGTGGGAGGTTTTTTAAAGCAAGTAAAACCTCTACAAATGTGGTATGGCTGATTATGATCAGTC
GACCGATGCCCTTGAGAGCCTTCAACCCAGTCAGCTCCTTCCGGTGGGCGCGGGGCATGACTATCGTCGC
CGCACTTATGACTGTCTTCTTTATCATGCAACTCGTAGGACAGGTGCCGGCAGCGCTCTGGGTCATTTTC
GGCGAGGACCGCTTTCGCTGGAGCGCGACGATGATCGGCCTGTCGCTTGCGGTATTCGGAATCTTGCACG
CCCTCGCTCAAGCCTTCGTCACTGGTCCCGCCACCAAACGTTTCGGCGAGAAGCAGGCCATTATCGCCGG
CATGGCGGCCGACGCGCTGGGCTACGTCTTGCTGGCGTTCGCGACGCGAGGCTGGATGGCCTTCCCCATT
ATGATTCTTCTCGCTTCCGGCGGCATCGGGATGCCCGCGTTGCAGGCCATGCTGTCCAGGCAGGTAGATG
ACGACCATCAGGGACAGCTTCAAGGATCGCTCGCGGCTCTTACCAGCCAGCAAAAGGCCAGGAACCGTAA
AAAGGCCGCGTTGCTGGCGTTTTTCCATAGGCTCCGCCCCCCTGACGAGCATCACAAAAATCGACGCTCA
AGTCAGAGGTGGCGAAACCCGACAGGACTATAAAGATACCAGGCGTTTCCCCCTGGAAGCTCCCTCGTGC
GCTCTCCTGTTCCGACCCTGCCGCTTACCGGATACCTGTCCGCCTTTCTCCCTTCGGGAAGCGTGGCGCT
TTCTCAATGCTCACGCTGTAGGTATCTCAGTTCGGTGTAGGTCGTTCGCTCCAAGCTGGGCTGTGTGCAC
GAACCCCCCGTTCAGCCCGACCGCTGCGCCTTATCCGGTAACTATCGTCTTGAGTCCAACCCGGTAAGAC
ACGACTTATCGCCACTGGCAGCAGCCACTGGTAACAGGATTAGCAGAGCGAGGTATGTAGGCGGTGCTAC
AGAGTTCTTGAAGTGGTGGCCTAACTACGGCTACACTAGAAGGACAGTATTTGGTATCTGCGCTCTGCTG
AAGCCAGTTACCTTCGGAAAAAGAGTTGGTAGCTCTTGATCCGGCAAACAAACCACCGCTGGTAGCGGTG
GTTTTTTTGTTTGCAAGCAGCAGATTACGCGCAGAAAAAAAGGATCTCAAGAAGATCCTTTGATCTTTTC
TACGGGGTCTGACGCTCAGTGGAACGAAAACTCACGTTAAGGGATTTTGGTCATGAGATTATCAAAAAGG
ATCTTCACCTAGATCCTTTTAAATTAAAAATGAAGTTTTAAATCAATCTAAAGTATATATGAGTAAACTT
GGTCTGACAGTTACCAATGCTTAATCAGTGAGGCACCTATCTCAGCGATCTGTCTATTTCGTTCATCCAT
AGTTGCCTGACTCCCCGTCGTGTAGATAACTACGATACGGGAGGGCTTACCATCTGGCCCCAGTGCTGCA
ATGATACCGCGAGACCCACGCTCACCGGCTCCAGATTTATCAGCAATAAACCAGCCAGCCGGAAGGGCCG
AGCGCAGAAGTGGTCCTGCAACTTTATCCGCCTCCATCCAGTCTATTAATTGTTGCCGGGAAGCTAGAGT
AAGTAGTTCGCCAGTTAATAGTTTGCGCAACGTTGTTGCCATTGCTGCAGGCATCGTGGTGTCACGCTCG
TCGTTTGGTATGGCTTCATTCAGCTCCGGTTCCCAACGATCAAGGCGAGTTACATGATCCCCCATGTTGT
GCAAAAAAGCGGTTAGCTCCTTCGGTCCTCCGATCGTTGTCAGAAGTAAGTTGGCCGCAGTGTTATCACT
CATGGTTATGGCAGCACTGCATAATTCTCTTACTGTCATGCCATCCGTAAGATGCTTTTCTGTGACTGGT
GAGTACTCAACCAAGTCATTCTGAGAATAGTGTATGCGGCGACCGAGTTGCTCTTGCCCGGCGTCAACAC
GGGATAATACCGCGCCACATAGCAGAACTTTAAAAGTGCTCATCATTGGAAAACGTTCTTCGGGGCGAAA
ACTCTCAAGGATCTTACCGCTGTTGAGATCCAGTTCGATGTAACCCACTCGTGCACCCAACTGATCTTCA
GCATCTTTTACTTTCACCAGCGTTTCTGGGTGAGCAAAAACAGGAAGGCAAAATGCCGCAAAAAAGGGAA
TAAGGGCGACACGGAAATGTTGAATACTCATACTCTTCCTTTTTCAATATTATTGAAGCATTTATCAGGG
TTATTGTCTCATGAGCGGATACATATTTGAATGTATTTAGAAAAATAAACAAATAGGGGTTCCGCGCACA
TTTCCCCGAAAAGTGCCACCTGACGTCTAAGAAACCATTATTATCATGACATTAACCTATAAAAATAGGC
GTATCACGAGGCCCTTTCGT
